Addgene plasmid #110251: KLHL3 (KLHL3A-c003)
Purpose: Bacterial expression for structure determination; may not be full ORF
Depositing lab: Nicola Burgess-Brown. Depositing organization: University of Oxford.
Backbone
  Vector backbone: pNIC28-Bsa4
  Backbone manufacturer: Opher Gileadi (Addgene plasmid # 26103)
  Vector type: Bacterial Expression
Growth in bacteria
  Bacterial resistance: Kanamycin, 50 μg/mL
  Growth temperature: 37°C
  Growth strain: DH5alpha
  Copy number: Low Copy
Gene/Insert
  Gene/Insert name: KLHL3 (alt name: kelch like family member 3)
  Species: H. sapiens (human)
  Entrez Gene: KLHL3 (a.k.a. PHA2D)
  Promoter: T7 - lacO
  Tag / fusion protein: His-TEV (N terminal on insert)
  Cloning method: Ligation Independent Cloning
  Sequencing primers: 5′ T7; 3′ T7-term
Terms and licenses: Academic/Nonprofit Terms; Industry Terms: Not Available to Industry
Depositor comments: Use BL21(DE3)-R3-pRARE2 for expression. 4CH9: https://www.thesgc.org/structures/4CH9.
How to cite: KLHL3 (KLHL3A-c003) was a gift from Nicola Burgess-Brown (Addgene plasmid # 110251 ; http://n2t.net/addgene:110251 ; RRID:Addgene_110251)
