[The description below was written by a language model from this plasmid's Addgene catalogue record and pLannotate feature annotations shown in this document.]
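Description:
KLHL3 (KLHL3A-c003) is a bacterial expression plasmid built on the pNIC28-Bsa4 backbone, a pET-style vector designed for ligation-independent cloning, and it was made to produce a human KLHL3 (kelch like family member 3) protein for structure determination. The annotated sequence is 6,228 nt. It carries a ColE1/pMB1-type origin together with the rop gene and bom region, which is consistent with the low copy number given in the record, and an f1 origin is also present. Selection is by kanamycin through an aminoglycoside phosphotransferase gene. The short tetracycline-resistance fragments and an uncharacterised E. coli ORF in the feature table appear to be non-functional backbone remnants.

Expression is driven by a T7 promoter followed immediately by a lac operator and the T7 gene 10 ribosome binding site, with a T7 terminator downstream. The plasmid-borne lacI gene supplies repressor, so transcription stays off until induction with IPTG in a host that expresses T7 RNA polymerase; the depositor recommends a BL21(DE3) derivative carrying a rare-codon helper plasmid. The KLHL3 coding region is annotated as a fragment of about 870 bp, in line with the catalogue warning that the insert may not be the full ORF, though the record does not state which domain it covers. The catalogue describes an N-terminal His tag with a TEV protease cleavage site for affinity purification and tag removal. This tag is not annotated, but it would fit in the gap between the RBS and the insert. The His and SET1 fragments annotated downstream of the insert are probably untranslated vector sequence, though the record does not confirm this. The depositor's comments link the construct to a deposited crystal structure.
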