Features (pLannotate 1.2.2; 19 found; start..end, strand, type, name):
      1..19      +  promoter       T7 promoter: promoter for bacteriophage T7 RNA polymerase
     20..44      +  protein_bind   lac operator: The lac repressor binds to the lac operator to inhibit transcription in E. coli. This inhibition can be relieved by adding lactose or isopropyl-β-D-thiogalactopyranoside (IPTG). lac repressor encoded by lacI
     59..81      +  RBS            RBS: efficient ribosome binding site from bacteriophage T7 gene 10 (Olins and Rangwala, 1989)
    158..1027    +  CDS            KLHL3 (fragment): KLHL3_HUMAN - Also known as KIAA1129 From Homo sapiens (Human).
   1093..1110    +  CDS            9xHis (fragment): 9xHis affinity tag
   1120..1169    +  CDS            SET1 (fragment): solubility-enhancement tag derived from T7 phage gene 10B
   1177..1224    +  terminator     T7 terminator: transcription terminator for bacteriophage T7 RNA polymerase
   1261..1689    +  rep_origin     f1 ori (sequence partly withheld): f1 bacteriophage origin of replication; arrow indicates direction of (+) strand synthesis
   1742..1799    +  promoter       AmpR promoter (fragment): bla
   1808..2623    -  CDS            KanR: aminoglycoside phosphotransferase; aph(3')-Ia; confers resistance to kanamycin in bacteria or G418 (Geneticin®) in eukaryotes
   2745..3333    +  rep_origin     ori: high-copy-number ColE1/pMB1/pBR322/pUC origin of replication
   3519..3658    -  misc_feature   bom: basis of mobility region from pBR322
   3760..3951    -  CDS            rop: Rop protein, which maintains plasmids at low copy number; rop
   3968..4348    +  CDS            YPB1_ECOLX: Protein predicted: Swiss-Prot protein existence level 4. From Escherichia coli.
   4420..4711    -  CDS            TcR (fragment): tetracycline efflux protein; tet; confers resistance to tetracycline
   4726..4747    -  protein_bind   CAP binding site: CAP binding activates transcription in the presence of cAMP. E. coli catabolite activator protein
   4760..5842    -  CDS            lacI: lac repressor; lacI; The lac repressor binds to the lac operator to inhibit transcription in E. coli. This inhibition can be relieved by adding lactose or isopropyl-β-D-thiogalactopyranoside (IPTG).
   5843..5920    -  promoter       lacI promoter: lacI
   5928..6207    -  CDS            TcR (fragment): tetracycline efflux protein; tet; confers resistance to tetracycline
>Addgene plasmid #110251 | KLHL3 (KLHL3A-c003) | addgene full sequence | sequence record 212338 | Addgene NGS Result
TAATACGACTCACTATAGGGGAATTGTGAGCGGATAACAATTCCCCTCTAGAAATAATTTTGTTTAACTT
TAAGAAGGAGATATACATATGCACCATCATCATCATCATTCTTCTGGTGTAGATCTGGGTACCGAGAACC
TGTACTTCCAATCCATGAGCCTTCCCAAGGTCATGATTGTGGTTGGCGGCCAGGCACCCAAGGCAATCCG
CAGTGTGGAGTGCTATGATTTCGAGGAGGACCGGTGGGATCAGATTGCTGAGCTTCCTTCCAGAAGATGC
AGAGCAGGTGTGGTGTTCATGGCTGGCCACGTGTATGCCGTGGGAGGGTTTAATGGCTCACTGCGGGTGC
GGACAGTGGATGTGTATGACGGCGTGAAGGACCAGTGGACGTCCATTGCCAGCATGCAGGAGCGCCGGAG
CACACTGGGCGCAGCGGTGCTCAATGACTTGCTCTACGCAGTGGGAGGCTTTGATGGCAGTACTGGCCTA
GCATCGGTGGAAGCCTACAGCTACAAGACCAACGAGTGGTTCTTTGTGGCCCCGATGAACACGCGGCGGA
GCAGTGTGGGTGTGGGCGTTGTGGAGGGGAAGCTATATGCTGTTGGGGGTTATGATGGAGCTTCCCGCCA
GTGTCTGAGCACTGTGGAGCAGTACAACCCAGCGACCAATGAATGGATATACGTGGCGGACATGAGCACC
CGCCGCAGTGGCGCAGGGGTTGGAGTGCTTAGCGGACAGCTGTACGCCACAGGTGGGCATGATGGGCCTT
TGGTGAGGAAGAGCGTTGAGGTTTACGATCCTGGAACAAATACCTGGAAGCAAGTGGCAGACATGAACAT
GTGCCGGCGCAACGCAGGGGTCTGTGCAGTAAATGGGCTCCTGTATGTGGTTGGAGGGGATGATGGATCC
TGCAACTTGGCTTCGGTGGAGTACTACAATCCTGTCACTGACAAATGGACGCTGCTTCCAACGAACATGA
GCACGGGGCGGAGCTATGCAGGTGTTGCCGTGATTCACAAGTCCTTGTGACAGTAAAGGTGGATACGGAT
CCGAATTCGAGCTCCGTCGACAAGCTTGCGGCCGCACTCGAGCACCACCACCACCACCACTGAGATCCGG
CTGCTAACAAAGCCCGAAAGGAAGCTGAGTTGGCTGCTGCCACCGCTGAGCAATAACTAGCATAACCCCT
TGGGGCCTCTAAACGGGTCTTGAGGGGTTTTTTGCTGAAAGGAGGAACTATATCCGGATTGGCGAATGGG
[124 nt withheld, positions 1261-1384]
C
[91 nt withheld, positions 1386-1476]
A
[49 nt withheld, positions 1478-1526]
CCTTTGACGTTGGAGTCCACGTTCTTT
[37 nt withheld, positions 1554-1590]
ACCCTATCTCGGTCTATTCTTTTGATTTATAAGGGATTTTGCCGATTTCGGCCTATTGGTTAAAAAATGA
GCTGATTTAACAAAAATTTAACGCGAATTTTAACAAAATATTAACGCTTACAATTTAGGTGGCACTTTTC
GGGGAAATGTGCGCGGAACCCCTATTTGTTTATTTTTCTAAATACATTCAAATATGTATCCGCTCATGAA
TTAATTCTTAGAAAAACTCATCGAGCATCAAATGAAACTGCAATTTATTCATATCAGGATTATCAATACC
ATATTTTTGAAAAAGCCGTTTCTGTAATGAAGGAGAAAACTCACCGAGGCAGTTCCATAGGATGGCAAGA
TCCTGGTATCGGTCTGCGATTCCGACTCGTCCAACATCAATACAACCTATTAATTTCCCCTCGTCAAAAA
TAAGGTTATCAAGTGAGAAATCACCATGAGTGACGACTGAATCCGGTGAGAATGGCAAAAGTTTATGCAT
TTCTTTCCAGACTTGTTCAACAGGCCAGCCATTACGCTCGTCATCAAAATCACTCGCATCAACCAAACCG
TTATTCATTCGTGATTGCGCCTGAGCGAGACGAAATACGCGATCGCTGTTAAAAGGACAATTACAAACAG
GAATCGAATGCAACCGGCGCAGGAACACTGCCAGCGCATCAACAATATTTTCACCTGAATCAGGATATTC
TTCTAATACCTGGAATGCTGTTTTCCCGGGGATCGCAGTGGTGAGTAACCATGCATCATCAGGAGTACGG
ATAAAATGCTTGATGGTCGGAAGAGGCATAAATTCCGTCAGCCAGTTTAGTCTGACCATCTCATCTGTAA
CATCATTGGCAACGCTACCTTTGCCATGTTTCAGAAACAACTCTGGCGCATCGGGCTTCCCATACAATCG
ATAGATTGTCGCACCTGATTGCCCGACATTATCGCGAGCCCATTTATACCCATATAAATCAGCATCCATG
TTGGAATTTAATCGCGGCCTAGAGCAAGACGTTTCCCGTTGAATATGGCTCATAACACCCCTTGTATTAC
TGTTTATGTAAGCAGACAGTTTTATTGTTCATGACCAAAATCCCTTAACGTGAGTTTTCGTTCCACTGAG
CGTCAGACCCCGTAGAAAAGATCAAAGGATCTTCTTGAGATCCTTTTTTTCTGCGCGTAATCTGCTGCTT
GCAAACAAAAAAACCACCGCTACCAGCGGTGGTTTGTTTGCCGGATCAAGAGCTACCAACTCTTTTTCCG
AAGGTAACTGGCTTCAGCAGAGCGCAGATACCAAATACTGTCCTTCTAGTGTAGCCGTAGTTAGGCCACC
ACTTCAAGAACTCTGTAGCACCGCCTACATACCTCGCTCTGCTAATCCTGTTACCAGTGGCTGCTGCCAG
TGGCGATAAGTCGTGTCTTACCGGGTTGGACTCAAGACGATAGTTACCGGATAAGGCGCAGCGGTCGGGC
TGAACGGGGGGTTCGTGCACACAGCCCAGCTTGGAGCGAACGACCTACACCGAACTGAGATACCTACAGC
GTGAGCTATGAGAAAGCGCCACGCTTCCCGAAGGGAGAAAGGCGGACAGGTATCCGGTAAGCGGCAGGGT
CGGAACAGGAGAGCGCACGAGGGAGCTTCCAGGGGGAAACGCCTGGTATCTTTATAGTCCTGTCGGGTTT
CGCCACCTCTGACTTGAGCGTCGATTTTTGTGATGCTCGTCAGGGGGGCGGAGCCTATGGAAAAACGCCA
GCAACGCGGCCTTTTTACGGTTCCTGGCCTTTTGCTGGCCTTTTGCTCACATGTTCTTTCCTGCGTTATC
CCCTGATTCTGTGGATAACCGTATTACCGCCTTTGAGTGAGCTGATACCGCTCGCCGCAGCCGAACGACC
GAGCGCAGCGAGTCAGTGAGCGAGGAAGCGGAAGAGCGCCTGATGCGGTATTTTCTCCTTACGCATCTGT
GCGGTATTTCACACCGCAATGGTGCACTCTCAGTACAATCTGCTCTGATGCCGCATAGTTAAGCCAGTAT
ACACTCCGCTATCGCTACGTGACTGGGTCATGGCTGCGCCCCGACACCCGCCAACACCCGCTGACGCGCC
CTGACGGGCTTGTCTGCTCCCGGCATCCGCTTACAGACAAGCTGTGACCGTCTCCGGGAGCTGCATGTGT
CAGAGGTTTTCACCGTCATCACCGAAACGCGCGAGGCAGCTGCGGTAAAGCTCATCAGCGTGGTCGTGAA
GCGATTCACAGATGTCTGCCTGTTCATCCGCGTCCAGCTCGTTGAGTTTCTCCAGAAGCGTTAATGTCTG
GCTTCTGATAAAGCGGGCCATGTTAAGGGCGGTTTTTTCCTGTTTGGTCACTGATGCCTCCGTGTAAGGG
GGATTTCTGTTCATGGGGGTAATGATACCGATGAAACGAGAGAGGATGCTCACGATACGGGTTACTGATG
ATGAACATGCCCGGTTACTGGAACGTTGTGAGGGTAAACAACTGGCGGTATGGATGCGGCGGGACCAGAG
AAAAATCACTCAGGGTCAATGCCAGCGCTTCGTTAATACAGATGTAGGTGTTCCACAGGGTAGCCAGCAG
CATCCTGCGATGCAGATCCGGAACATAATGGTGCAGGGCGCTGACTTCCGCGTTTCCAGACTTTACGAAA
CACGGAAACCGAAGACCATTCATGTTGTTGCTCAGGTCGCAGACGTTTTGCAGCAGCAGTCGCTTCACGT
TCGCTCGCGTATCGGTGATTCATTCTGCTAACCAGTAAGGCAACCCCGCCAGCCTAGCCGGGTCCTCAAC
GACAGGAGCACGATCATGCGCACCCGTGGGGCCGCCATGCCGGCGATAATGGCCTGCTTCTCGCCGAAAC
GTTTGGTGGCGGGACCAGTGACGAAGGCTTGAGCGAGGGCGTGCAAGATTCCGAATACCGCAAGCGACAG
GCCGATCATCGTCGCGCTCCAGCGAAAGCGGTCCTCGCCGAAAATGACCCAGAGCGCTGCCGGCACCTGT
CCTACGAGTTGCATGATAAAGAAGACAGTCATAAGTGCGGCGACGATAGTCATGCCCCGCGCCCACCGGA
AGGAGCTGACTGGGTTGAAGGCTCTCAAGGGCATCGGTCGAGATCCCGGTGCCTAATGAGTGAGCTAACT
TACATTAATTGCGTTGCGCTCACTGCCCGCTTTCCAGTCGGGAAACCTGTCGTGCCAGCTGCATTAATGA
ATCGGCCAACGCGCGGGGAGAGGCGGTTTGCGTATTGGGCGCCAGGGTGGTTTTTCTTTTCACCAGTGAG
ACGGGCAACAGCTGATTGCCCTTCACCGCCTGGCCCTGAGAGAGTTGCAGCAAGCGGTCCACGCTGGTTT
GCCCCAGCAGGCGAAAATCCTGTTTGATGGTGGTTAACGGCGGGATATAACATGAGCTGTCTTCGGTATC
GTCGTATCCCACTACCGAGATATCCGCACCAACGCGCAGCCCGGACTCGGTAATGGCGCGCATTGCGCCC
AGCGCCATCTGATCGTTGGCAACCAGCATCGCAGTGGGAACGATGCCCTCATTCAGCATTTGCATGGTTT
GTTGAAAACCGGACATGGCACTCCAGTCGCCTTCCCGTTCCGCTATCGGCTGAATTTGATTGCGAGTGAG
ATATTTATGCCAGCCAGCCAGACGCAGACGCGCCGAGACAGAACTTAATGGGCCCGCTAACAGCGCGATT
TGCTGGTGACCCAATGCGACCAGATGCTCCACGCCCAGTCGCGTACCGTCTTCATGGGAGAAAATAATAC
TGTTGATGGGTGTCTGGTCAGAGACATCAAGAAATAACGCCGGAACATTAGTGCAGGCAGCTTCCACAGC
AATGGCATCCTGGTCATCCAGCGGATAGTTAATGATCAGCCCACTGACGCGTTGCGCGAGAAGATTGTGC
ACCGCCGCTTTACAGGCTTCGACGCCGCTTCGTTCTACCATCGACACCACCACGCTGGCACCCAGTTGAT
CGGCGCGAGATTTAATCGCCGCGACAATTTGCGACGGCGCGTGCAGGGCCAGACTGGAGGTGGCAACGCC
AATCAGCAACGACTGTTTGCCCGCCAGTTGTTGTGCCACGCGGTTGGGAATGTAATTCAGCTCCGCCATC
GCCGCTTCCACTTTTTCCCGCGTTTTCGCAGAAACGTGGCTGGCCTGGTTCACCACGCGGGAAACGGTCT
GATAAGAGACACCGGCATACTCTGCGACATCGTATAACGTTACTGGTTTCACATTCACCACCCTGAATTG
ACTCTCTTCCGGGCGCTATCATGCCATACCGCGAAAGGTTTTGCGCCATTCGATGGTGTCCGGGATCTCG
ACGCTCTCCCTTATGCGACTCCTGCATTAGGAAGCAGCCCAGTAGTAGGTTGAGGCCGTTGAGCACCGCC
GCCGCAAGGAATGGTGCATGCAAGGAGATGGCGCCCAACAGTCCCCCGGCCACGGGGCCTGCCACCATAC
CCACGCCGAAACAAGCGCTCATGAGCCCGAAGTGGCGAGCCCGATCTTCCCCATCGGTGATGTCGGCGAT
ATAGGCGCCAGCAACCGCACCTGTGGCGCCGGTGATGCCGGCCACGATGCGTCCGGCGTAGAGGATCGAG
ATCTCGATCCCGCGAAAT
