>Addgene plasmid #110251 | KLHL3 (KLHL3A-c003) | depositor partial sequence | sequence record 207525 | Insert Sequence
ATGCACCATCATCATCATCATTCTTCTGGTGTAGATCTGGGTACCGAGAACCTGTACTTCCAATCCATGA
GCCTTCCCAAGGTCATGATTGTGGTTGGCGGCCAGGCACCCAAGGCAATCCGCAGTGTGGAGTGCTATGA
TTTCGAGGAGGACCGGTGGGATCAGATTGCTGAGCTTCCTTCCAGAAGATGCAGAGCAGGTGTGGTGTTC
ATGGCTGGCCACGTGTATGCCGTGGGAGGGTTTAATGGCTCACTGCGGGTGCGGACAGTGGATGTGTATG
ACGGCGTGAAGGACCAGTGGACGTCCATTGCCAGCATGCAGGAGCGCCGGAGCACACTGGGCGCAGCGGT
GCTCAATGACTTGCTCTACGCAGTGGGAGGCTTTGATGGCAGTACTGGCCTAGCATCGGTGGAAGCCTAC
AGCTACAAGACCAACGAGTGGTTCTTTGTGGCCCCGATGAACACGCGGCGGAGCAGTGTGGGTGTGGGCG
TTGTGGAGGGGAAGCTATATGCTGTTGGGGGTTATGATGGAGCTTCCCGCCAGTGTCTGAGCACTGTGGA
GCAGTACAACCCAGCGACCAATGAATGGATATACGTGGCGGACATGAGCACCCGCCGCAGTGGCGCAGGG
GTTGGAGTGCTTAGCGGACAGCTGTACGCCACAGGTGGGCATGATGGGCCTTTGGTGAGGAAGAGCGTTG
AGGTTTACGATCCTGGAACAAATACCTGGAAGCAAGTGGCAGACATGAACATGTGCCGGCGCAACGCAGG
GGTCTGTGCAGTAAATGGGCTCCTGTATGTGGTTGGAGGGGATGATGGATCCTGCAACTTGGCTTCGGTG
GAGTACTACAATCCTGTCACTGACAAATGGACGCTGCTTCCAACGAACATGAGCACGGGGCGGAGCTATG
CAGGTGTTGCCGTGATTCACAAGTCCTTGTGACAGTAAAGGTGGATACGGATCCGAA
